>Addgene plasmid #153874 | pGBW-m4252992 | addgene full sequence | sequence record 300419 | Ginkgo NGS Result
AAAATGAATGCAATTGTTGTTGTTAACTTGTTTATTGCAGCTTATAATGGTTACAAATAAAGCAATAGCA
TCACAAATTTCACAAATAAAGCATTTTTTTCACTGCATTCTAGTTGTGGTTTGTCCAAACTCATCAATGT
ATCTTATCATGTCTGTGAGCTGAAGGTACGCTGTATCTCAGTCAGTCAAGCTAGCAGAGGCCTGCGGATC
CTTATAAGGTTGCCCTGTTGTCCAGCATTTCTTCACAAAGCTTGTTTATGTCTACAGCACCCTGCATGGA
AAGCAAAACAGAAAGTAGTGAAACCATTTTTTCAAAGGCTTCAGTAGTATCTTTAGCTAAGAGAATGTCA
TTGTGTAACTGGACACATTGAGCCCACAATTTAGATGATGATTCTACTCTGAGTTGTTGCAAAACTGAGA
GTAAGACTACTGATGTGCACTTTACATCTGACATTTTCATGGTGGCGGCCGCTGGCGGGTGTGTCGAGTG
GATGGTAGGATCGACAAAGATCTGATCTGACGGTTCACTAAACCAGCTCTGCTTATATAGACCTCCCACC
GTACACGCCTACCGCCCATTTGCGTCAATGGGGCGGAGTTGTTACGACATTTTGGAAAGTCCCGTTGATT
TTGGTGCCAAAACAAACTCCCATTGACGTCAATGGGGTGGAGACTTGGAAATCCCCGTGAGTCAAACCGC
TATCCACGCCCATTGATGTACTGCCAAAACCGCATCAGCATGGTAATAGCGATGACTAATACGTAGATGT
ACTGCCAAGTAGGAAAGTCCCATAAGGTCATGTACTGGGCATAATGCCAGGCGGGCCATTTACCGTCATT
GACGTCAATAGGGGGCGTACTTGGCATATGATACACTTGATGTACTGCCAAGTGGGCAGTTTACCGTAAA
TACTCCACCCATTGACGTCAATGGAAAGTCCCTATTGGCGTTACTATGGGAACATACGTCATTATTGACG
TCAATGGGCGGGGGTCGTTGGGCGGTCAGCCAGGCGGGCCATTTACCGTAAGTTATGTAACGCGGAACTC
CATATATGGGCTATGAACTAATGACCCCGTAATTGATTACTAGATCTGGCTACACTCGATCAGCAGTTAG
ATAATAAAATCGCTATCCATCGAAGATGGATGTGTGTTGGTTTTTTGTGTGTGTAACGCAACGATTGATA
GCATAACCCCTTGGGGCCTCTAAACGGGTCTTGAGGGGTTTTTTGAATTGAGAGGTAGCTGAAGCTGCTG
TTATGACCACTAGAGGGAAGAAGATACCTGTGGAGCTAATGGTCCAAGATGTCGGGAGCCGCGATCGCTG
CCAAAAAGGTAAGCTGACGATAGCTGACGAGATTCGATGCCCGACGAGCAAATGAGCGCCACGGCTGTTC
GCGTAAGCTCGAAACGACGGAGATTCGATAGAGCCAGAGTCGAGTTTAAACGATTCGGGATCTTAAGGAT
AAATTTCTGGTAAGGAGGACACGTATGGAAGTGGGCAAGTTGGGGAAGCCGTATCCGTTGCTGAATCTGG
CATATGTGGGAGTATAAGACGCGCAGCGTCGCATCAGGCATTTTTTTCTGCGCCAATGCACCTAGAATCG
GTTACCAATGCTTAATCAGTGAGGCACCTATCTCAGCGATCTGTCTATTTCGTTCATCCATAGTTGCCTG
ACTCCCCGTCGTGTAGATAACTACGATACGGGAGGGCTTACCATCTGGCCCCAGTGCTGCAATGATACCG
CGAGACCCACGCTCACCGGCTCCAGATTTATCAGCAATAAACCAGCCAGCCGGAAGGGCCGAGCGCAGAA
GTGGTCCTGCAACTTTATCCGCCTCCATCCAGTCTATCAACTGTTGCCGGGAAGCTAGAGTAAGTAGTTC
GCCAGTTAATAGTTTACGCAAGGTTGTTGCCATTGCTACAGGCATCGTGGTGTCACGCTCGTCGTTTGGT
ATGGCTTCATTCAGCTCCGGTTCCCAACGATCAAGGCGAGTTACATGATCCCCCATGTTGTGCAAAAAAG
CGGTTAGCTCCTTCGGTCCTCCAATCGTTGTCAGAAGTAAGTTGGCCGCAGTGTTATCACTCATGGTTAT
GGCAGCACTGCATAATTCTCTTACTGTCATGCCATCCGTAAGATGCTTTTCTGTGACTGGTGAATACTCA
ACCAAGTCATTCTGAGAATAGTGTATGCGGCGACCGAGTTGCTCTTGCCCGGCGTCAATACGGGATAATA
CCGCGCCACATAGCAGAACTTTAAAAGTGCTCATCATTGGAAAGCGTTCTTCGGGGCGAAAACTCTCAAG
GATCTTACCGCTGTTGAGATCCAGTTCGATGTAACCCACTCGCGCACCCAACTGATCTTCAGCATCTTTT
ACTTTCACCAGCGTTTCTGGGTGAGCAAAAACAGGAAGGCAAAATGCCGCAAAAAAGGGAATAAGGGCGA
CACGGAAATGTTGAATACTCATGCGAAAGCCTCCTGCTGATCCTGTCTCTTGATAGATGTTTGCAAAAGC
TAGGACTCGATTATACGTTGACCGATCAGACTATCAATATCTAGGTTTAAACAGATCGGTACGCTGCCGT
GACCAGGCTTGAGTACAATATCTGACGATTGGACTTCCTGGGTCCCAAGCTGGATTCCGACTGGCTGACT
GCCAAGCAACGATATGGATCGTCGAGACTCGCACTGAGAGGATCGTTCTCGGTACACCAGGCGCGCCTAG
CGTTACACACACAAAAAACCAACACACATCCATCTTCGATGGATAGCGATTTTATTATCTAAGACTAGGC
TTACATACTAGCTTATTCCTTTGCCCTCGGACGAGTGCTGGGGCGTCGGTTTCCACTATCGGCGAGTACT
TCTACACAGCCATCGGTCCAGACGGCGGCGCTTCTGCGGGCGATTTGTGTACGCCCGACAGTCCCGGCTC
CGGATCGGACGATTGCGTCGCATCGACCCTGCGCCCAAGCTGCATCATCGAAATTGCCGTCAACCAAGCT
CTGATAGAGTTGGTCAAGACCAATGCGGAGCATATACGCCCGGAGCCGGGGCGATCCTGCAAGCTCCGGA
TGCCTCCGCTCGAAGTAGCGCGTCTGCTGCTCCATACAAGCCAACCACGGCCTCCAGAAGAAGATGTTGG
CGACCTCGTATTGGGAATCCCCGAACATCGCCTCGCTCCAGTCAATGACCGCTGTTATGCGGCCATTGTC
CGTCAGGACATTGTTGGAGCCGAAATCCGCGTGCACGAGGTGCCGGACTTCGGGGCAGTCCTCGGCCCAA
AGCATCAGCTCATCGAGAGCCTGCGCGACGGACGCACTGACGGTGTCGTCCATCACAGTTTGCCAGTGAT
ACACATGGGGATCAGCAATCGCGCATATGAAATCACGCCATGTAGTGTATTGACCGATTCCTTGCGGTCC
GAATGGGCCGAACCCGCTCGTCTGGCTAAGATCGGCGGCAGCGATGGCATCCATTGCCTCCGCGACCGGC
TGCAGAACAGCGGGCAGTTCGGTTTCAGGCAGGTCTTGCAACGTGACACCCTGTGCACGGCGGGAGATGC
AATAGGTCAGGCTCTCGCTGAACTCCCCAATGTCAAGCACTTCCGGAATCGGGAGCGCGGCGGATGCAAA
GTGCCGATAAACATAACGATCTTTGTAGAAACCATCGGCGCAGCTATTTACCCGCAGGACATATCCACGC
CCTCCTACATCGAAGCTGAAAGCACGAGATTCTTCGCCCTCCGAGAGCTGCATCAGGTCGGAGACGCTGT
CGAACTTTTCGATCAGAAACTTCTCGACAGACGTCGCGGTGAGTTCAGGCTTTTTACCCATGTTGTCTAA
CAAAAAAGCCAAAAACGGCCAGAATTTAGCGGACAATTTACAAGTCTAACACTGAAAATTACATATTGAC
CCAAATGATTACATTTCAAAAGGTGCCTAAAAAACTTCACAAAACACACTCGCCAACCCCGAGCGCATAG
TTCAAAACCGGAGCTTCAGCTACTTAAGAAGATAGGTACATAAAACCGACCAAAGAAACTGACGCCTCAC
TTATCCCTCCCCTCACCAGAGGTCCGGCGCCTGTCGATTCAGGAGAGCCTACCCTAGGCCCGAACCCTGC
GTCCTGCGACGGAGAAAAGCCTACCGCACACCTACCGGCTGGTGGCCCCACCCTGCATTATAAGCCAACA
GAACGGGTGACGTCACGACACGACGAGGGCGCGCGCTCCCAAAGGTACGGGTGCACTGCCCAACGGCACC
GCCATAACTGCCGCCCCCGCAACAGACGACAAACCGAGTTCTCCAGTCAGTGACAAACTTCACGTCAGGG
TCCCCAGATGGTGCCCAGCCCATCTCACCCGAATAAGAGCTTTCCCGCATTAGCGAAGGGCTCAAGACCT
TGGGTTCTTGCCGCCCACCATGCCCCCCACCTTGTTTCAACGACCTCACAGCCCGCCTCACAAGCGTCTT
CCATTCAAGACTCGGGAACAGCCGCCATTTTGCTGCGCTCCCCCCAACCCCCAGTTCAGGGCAACCTTGC
TCGCGGACCCAGACTACAGCCCTTGGCGGTCTCTCCACACGCTTCCGTCCCACCGAGCGGCCCGGCGGCC
ACGAAAGCCCCGGCCAGCCCAGCAGCCCGCTACTCACCAAGTGACGATCACAGCGATCCACAAACAAGAA
CCGCGACCCAAATCCCGGCTGCGACGGAACTAGCTGTGCCACACCCGGCGCGTCCTTATATAATCATCGG
CGTTCACCGCCCCACGGAGATCCCTCCGCAGAATCGCCGAGAAGGGACTACTTTTCCTCGCCTGTTCCGC
TCTCTGGAAAGAAAACCAGTGCCCTAGAGTCACCCAAGTCCCGTCCTAAAATGTCCTTCTGCTGATACTG
GGGTTCTAAGGCCGAGTCTTATGAGCAGCGGGCCGCTGTCCTGAGCGTCCGGGCGGAAGGATCAGGACGC
TCCTGCGCCCTTCGTCTGACGTGGCAGCGCTCGCCGTGACGAGGGGGGCGCCCGCGGGAGGCGCCAAAAC
CCGGCGCGGAGGCCAGGCGCGCCCCGATTTCGATATTCCTCGGATCTCGGATAGATCGGGATTGAGGATG
TAGGTTGAACTTCTCTCGGGTGATCCCGATCTCGGATATTCGGGATTGGAGTAATACCTGGCGATAGGCG
CTGCCAAGCAATAGCCAAGGCGCAAGGCCGGCCAAGAGACTTGCGATAGTTCGTTCGAGAGGTAGCCTGC
AAGATGGATCGGACGAAAGGTTTGAAGATTTTCCGACGAGGGCCTTGGAGAGTTCGGAAATTTAAATGCA
ACTATGGATGAACGAAATAGACAGATCGCTGAGATAGGTGCCTCACTGATTAAGCATTGGTAACTGTCAG
ACCAAGTTTACTCATATATACTTTAGATTGATTTAAAACTTCATTTTTAATTTAAAAGGATCTAGGTGAA
GATCCTTTTTGATAATCTCATGACCAAAATCCCTTAACGTGAGTTTTCGTTCCACTGAGCGTCAGACCCC
GTAGAAAAGATCAAAGGATCTTCTTGAGATCCTTTTTTTCTGCGCGTAATCTGCTGCTTGCAAACAAAAA
AACCACCGCTACCAGCGGTGGTTTGTTTGCCGGATCAAGAGCTACCAACTCTTTTTCCGAAGGTAACTGG
CTTCAGCAGAGCGCAGATACCAAATACTGTTCTTCTAGTGTAGCCGTAGTTAGGCCACCACTTCAAGAAC
TCTGTAGCACCGCCTACATACCTCGCTCTGCTAATCCTGTTACCAGTGGCTGCTGCCAGTGGCGATAAGT
CGTGTCTTACCGGGTTGGACTCAAGACGATAGTTACCGGATAAGGCGCAGCGGTCGGGCTGAACGGGGGG
TTCGTGCACACAGCCCAGCTTGGAGCGAACGACCTACACCGAACTGAGATACCTACAGCGTGAGCTATGA
GAAAGCGCCACGCTTCCCGAAGGGAGAAAGGCGGACAGGTATCCGGTAAGCGGCAGGGTCGGAACAGGAG
AGCGCACGAGGGAGCTTCCAGGGGGAAACGCCTGGTATCTTTATAGTCCTGTCGGGTTTCGCCACCTCTG
ACTTGAGCGTCGATTTTTGTGATGCTCGTCAGGGGGGCGGAGCCTATGGAAAAACGCCAGCAACGCGGCC
TTTTTACGGTTCCTGGCCTTTTGCTGGCCTTTTGCTCACATGATTTAAATGAAACTCGTAATCGGAGAAC
GGGTGCAATAGCAAGGACCAGATCGAACTTGACTGACGCAATTCTGAGCGTAGTCGAAACCCAGACAAGT
CGATCTCGCCAAGTAGCTGACTTGACTGGTTAATTAAGTTTCGATAGCCCAAGGTAACCAATGAGATTAG
GGAGGGAAGAAAGTTTGATGAACTACTTCTGACCCCTAGTGGTGTCCAGAAAAGACCATTAAAGGAATGT
CTTGATCGAAATCGAGAGATCGCCTGCAGGATAGCTGACGACCTTAAGGATAAATTTCTGGTAAGGAGGA
CACGTATGGAAGTGGGCAAGTTGGGGAAGCCGTATCCGTTGCTGAATCTGGCATATGTGGGAGTATAAGA
CGCGCAGCGTCGCATCAGGCATTTTTTTCTGCGCCAATGCCGGTAGATAGCAATCCGGCCCGAGGGGCAC
AAAAAACCCCTCAAGACCCGTTTAGAGGCCCCAAGGGGTTATGCTACGATACCGATAGAGATGGGCCAAT
ACCACATTTGTAGAGGTTTTACTTGCTTTAAAAAACCTCCCACACCTCCCCCTGAACCTGAAACAT
Features (pLannotate 1.2.2; 18 found; start..end, strand, type, name):
     25..146     +  polyA_signal   SV40 poly(A) signal: SV40 polyadenylation signal
    535..586     -  promoter       CMVd2 promoter: truncated human cytomegalovirus (CMV) immediate early promoter that yields moderately reduced expression relative to the full-length promoter
    649..666     +  promoter       CMV promoter (fragment): human cytomegalovirus (CMV) immediate early promoter
    739..1042    -  enhancer       CMV enhancer: human cytomegalovirus immediate early enhancer
   1123..1171    +  polyA_signal   poly(A) signal: synthetic polyadenylation signal
   1189..1235    +  terminator     T7 terminator: transcription terminator for bacteriophage T7 RNA polymerase
   1240..1311    -  misc_feature   5' β-globin insulator: insulator upstream of the human β-globin locus (Farrell et al., 2002)
   1463..1599    -  terminator     rrnG terminator: transcription terminator from the E. coli ribosomal RNA rrnG operon (Albrechtsen et al., 1991)
   1612..2472    -  CDS            AmpR: β-lactamase; bla; confers resistance to ampicillin, carbenicillin, and related antibiotics
   2738..2786    -  polyA_signal   poly(A) signal: synthetic polyadenylation signal
   2814..3835    -  CDS            HygR (fragment): hygromycin B phosphotransferase confers resistance to hygromycin
   3845..5054    -  promoter       UbC promoter: human ubiquitin C promoter
   5318..5382    +  CDS            bla(M) (fragment): β-lactamase lacking the signal sequence; bla(M); allows cytosolic expression of β-lactamase
   5554..6142    +  rep_origin     ori: high-copy-number ColE1/pMB1/pBR322/pUC origin of replication
   6368..6439    -  misc_feature   3' β-globin insulator: insulator downstream of the human β-globin locus (Farrell et al., 2002)
   6484..6620    -  terminator     rrnG terminator: transcription terminator from the E. coli ribosomal RNA rrnG operon (Albrechtsen et al., 1991)
   6650..6696    -  terminator     T7 terminator: transcription terminator for bacteriophage T7 RNA polymerase
   6719..2       +  CDS            large T antigen (fragment) (across the origin): large T antigen from SV40 (simian virus 40)
