[The description below was written by a language model from this plasmid's Addgene catalogue record and pLannotate feature annotations shown in this document.]
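Description:
pGBW-m4252992 is a mammalian expression plasmid carrying the wild-type coding sequence of SARS-CoV-2 nsp7, a non-structural protein released from the ORF1ab polyprotein. The roughly 240 bp insert sits in a pTwist_CMV_Hygro_6 backbone from which an AarI site has been removed, giving a sequenced construct of about 6.8 kb. It is maintained in E. coli through a high-copy ColE1/pUC-type origin and an ampicillin resistance gene (β-lactamase).

The catalogue entry gives CMV as the promoter driving nsp7. The automated annotation finds a CMV enhancer and truncated or fragmentary CMV promoter matches on the minus strand at about 535–1042. The nsp7 open reading frame itself was not annotated; the gap between the SV40 poly(A) signal and the CMV elements is about the right size for it, but the record does not state its position. The listed strands of these elements do not form a simple promoter-to-terminator arrangement, so the exact layout of the expression unit should be checked against the sequence. No epitope tag or reporter is recorded.

A separate cassette places a hygromycin B phosphotransferase gene under the human ubiquitin C promoter, followed by a synthetic poly(A) signal, allowing hygromycin selection of transfected mammalian cells. Short β-globin insulator elements, along with rrnG and T7 transcription terminators, flank the modules and probably limit read-through between the bacterial and mammalian units. The small "large T antigen" and "bla(M)" fragment hits are short partial matches and are unlikely to be functional genes. The plasmid suits transient or hygromycin-selected expression of nsp7 in mammalian cells.
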