Addgene plasmid #153874: pGBW-m4252992
Purpose: Mammalian expression plasmid for SARS-CoV-2 nsp7
Depositing lab: Ginkgo Bioworks & Benjie Chen. Depositing organization: Ginkgo Bioworks.
Backbone
  Vector backbone: pTwist_CMV_Hygro_6 with AarI site removed
  Backbone size w/o insert (bp): 6525
  Vector type: Mammalian Expression
  Selectable markers: Hygromycin
Growth in bacteria
  Bacterial resistance: Ampicillin, 100 μg/mL
  Growth temperature: 37°C
  Growth strain: DH5alpha
  Copy number: High Copy
Gene/Insert
  Gene/Insert name: SARS-CoV-2 nsp7
  Species: Severe acute respiratory syndrome coronavirus 2
  Insert size (bp): 242
  Mutation: wt
  Entrez Gene: ORF1ab (a.k.a. GU280_gp01)
  Promoter: CMV
  Cloning method: Unknown
Resource information
  A portion of this plasmid was derived from a plasmid made by: GinkgoBioworks
Depositor comments: NCBI reference sequence: YP_009725303.1
How to cite: pGBW-m4252992 was a gift from Ginkgo Bioworks & Benjie Chen (Addgene plasmid # 153874 ; http://n2t.net/addgene:153874 ; RRID:Addgene_153874)
